>Addgene plasmid #39191 | pFB-CT10HF-LIC | depositor full sequence | sequence record 136169 | pFB-CT10HF-LIC sequence 6721 bps
G
[124 nt withheld, positions 2-125]
C
[91 nt withheld, positions 127-217]
A
[49 nt withheld, positions 219-267]
CCTTTGACGTTGGAGTCCACGTTCTTT
[37 nt withheld, positions 295-331]
ACCCTATCTCGGTCTATTCTTTTGATTTATAAGGGATTTTGCCGATTTCGGCCTATTGGTTAAAAAATGA
GCTGATTTAACAAAAATTTAACGCGAATTTTAACAAAATATTAACGTTTACAATTTCAGGTGGCACTTTT
CGGGGAAATGTGCGCGGAACCCCTATTTGTTTATTTTTCTAAATACATTCAAATATGTATCCGCTCATGA
GACAATAACCCTGATAAATGCTTCAATAATATTGAAAAAGGAAGAGTATGAGTATTCAACATTTCCGTGT
CGCCCTTATTCCCTTTTTTGCGGCATTTTGCCTTCCTGTTTTTGCTCACCCAGAAACGCTGGTGAAAGTA
AAAGATGCTGAAGATCAGTTGGGTGCACGAGTGGGTTACATCGAACTGGATCTCAACAGCGGTAAGATCC
TTGAGAGTTTTCGCCCCGAAGAACGTTTTCCAATGATGAGCACTTTTAAAGTTCTGCTATGTGGCGCGGT
ATTATCCCGTATTGACGCCGGGCAAGAGCAACTCGGTCGCCGCATACACTATTCTCAGAATGACTTGGTT
GAGTACTCACCAGTCACAGAAAAGCATCTTACGGATGGCATGACAGTAAGAGAATTATGCAGTGCTGCCA
TAACCATGAGTGATAACACTGCGGCCAACTTACTTCTGACAACGATCGGAGGACCGAAGGAGCTAACCGC
TTTTTTGCACAACATGGGGGATCATGTAACTCGCCTTGATCGTTGGGAACCGGAGCTGAATGAAGCCATA
CCAAACGACGAGCGTGACACCACGATGCCTGTAGCAATGGCAACAACGTTGCGCAAACTATTAACTGGCG
AACTACTTACTCTAGCTTCCCGGCAACAATTAATAGACTGGATGGAGGCGGATAAAGTTGCAGGACCACT
TCTGCGCTCGGCCCTTCCGGCTGGCTGGTTTATTGCTGATAAATCTGGAGCCGGTGAGCGTGGGTCTCGC
GGTATCATTGCAGCACTGGGGCCAGATGGTAAGCCCTCCCGTATCGTAGTTATCTACACGACGGGGAGTC
AGGCAACTATGGATGAACGAAATAGACAGATCGCTGAGATAGGTGCCTCACTGATTAAGCATTGGTAACT
GTCAGACCAAGTTTACTCATATATACTTTAGATTGATTTAAAACTTCATTTTTAATTTAAAAGGATCTAG
GTGAAGATCCTTTTTGATAATCTCATGACCAAAATCCCTTAACGTGAGTTTTCGTTCCACTGAGCGTCAG
ACCCCGTAGAAAAGATCAAAGGATCTTCTTGAGATCCTTTTTTTCTGCGCGTAATCTGCTGCTTGCAAAC
AAAAAAACCACCGCTACCAGCGGTGGTTTGTTTGCCGGATCAAGAGCTACCAACTCTTTTTCCGAAGGTA
ACTGGCTTCAGCAGAGCGCAGATACCAAATACTGTCCTTCTAGTGTAGCCGTAGTTAGGCCACCACTTCA
AGAACTCTGTAGCACCGCCTACATACCTCGCTCTGCTAATCCTGTTACCAGTGGCTGCTGCCAGTGGCGA
TAAGTCGTGTCTTACCGGGTTGGACTCAAGACGATAGTTACCGGATAAGGCGCAGCGGTCGGGCTGAACG
GGGGGTTCGTGCACACAGCCCAGCTTGGAGCGAACGACCTACACCGAACTGAGATACCTACAGCGTGAGC
ATTGAGAAAGCGCCACGCTTCCCGAAGGGAGAAAGGCGGACAGGTATCCGGTAAGCGGCAGGGTCGGAAC
AGGAGAGCGCACGAGGGAGCTTCCAGGGGGAAACGCCTGGTATCTTTATAGTCCTGTCGGGTTTCGCCAC
CTCTGACTTGAGCGTCGATTTTTGTGATGCTCGTCAGGGGGGCGGAGCCTATGGAAAAACGCCAGCAACG
CGGCCTTTTTACGGTTCCTGGCCTTTTGCTGGCCTTTTGCTCACATGTTCTTTCCTGCGTTATCCCCTGA
TTCTGTGGATAACCGTATTACCGCCTTTGAGTGAGCTGATACCGCTCGCCGCAGCCGAACGACCGAGCGC
AGCGAGTCAGTGAGCGAGGAAGCGGAAGAGCGCCTGATGCGGTATTTTCTCCTTACGCATCTGTGCGGTA
TTTCACACCGCAGACCAGCCGCGTAACCTGGCAAAATCGGTTACGGTTGAGTAATAAATGGATGCCCTGC
GTAAGCGGGTGTGGGCGGACAATAAAGTCTTAAACTGAACAAAATAGATCTAAACTATGACAATAAAGTC
TTAAACTAGACAGAATAGTTGTAAACTGAAATCAGTCCAGTTATGCTGTGAAAAAGCATACTGGACTTTT
GTTATGGCTAAAGCAAACTCTTCATTTTCTGAAGTGCAAATTGCCCGTCGTATTAAAGAGGGGCGTGGCC
AAGGGCATGGTAAAGACTATATTCGCGGCGTTGTGACAATTTACCGAACAACTCCGCGGCCGGGAAGCCG
ATCTCGGCTTGAACGAATTGTTAGGTGGCGGTACTTGGGTCGATATCAAAGTGCATCACTTCTTCCCGTA
TGCCCAACTTTGTATAGAGAGCCACTGCGGGATCGTCACCGTAATCTGCTTGCACGTAGATCACATAAGC
ACCAAGCGCGTTGGCCTCATGCTTGAGGAGATTGATGAGCGCGGTGGCAATGCCCTGCCTCCGGTGCTCG
CCGGAGACTGCGAGATCATAGATATAGATCTCACTACGCGGCTGCTCAAACCTGGGCAGAACGTAAGCCG
CGAGAGCGCCAACAACCGCTTCTTGGTCGAAGGCAGCAAGCGCGATGAATGTCTTACTACGGAGCAAGTT
CCCGAGGTAATCGGAGTCCGGCTGATGTTGGGAGTAGGTGGCTACGTCTCCGAACTCACGACCGAAAAGA
TCAAGAGCAGCCCGCATGGATTTGACTTGGTCAGGGCCGAGCCTACATGTGCGAATGATGCCCATACTTG
AGCCACCTAACTTTGTTTTAGGGCGACTGCCCTGCTGCGTAACATCGTTGCTGCTGCGTAACATCGTTGC
TGCTCCATAACATCAAACATCGACCCACGGCGTAACGCGCTTGCTGCTTGGATGCCCGAGGCATAGACTG
TACAAAAAAACAGTCATAACAAGCCATGAAAACCGCCACTGCGCCGTTACCACCGCTGCGTTCGGTCAAG
GTTCTGGACCAGTTGCGTGAGCGCATACGCTACTTGCATTACAGTTTACGAACCGAACAGGCTTATGTCA
ACTGGGTTCGTGCCTTCATCCGTTTCCACGGTGTGCGTCACCCGGCAACCTTGGGCAGCAGCGAAGTCGA
GGCATTTCTGTCCTGGCTGGCGAACGAGCGCAAGGTTTCGGTCTCCACGCATCGTCAGGCATTGGCGGCC
TTGCTGTTCTTCTACGGCAAGGTGCTGTGCACGGATCTGCCCTGGCTTCAGGAGATCGGAAGACCTCGGC
CGTCGCGGCGCTTGCCGGTGGTGCTGACCCCGGATGAAGTGGTTCGCATCCTCGGTTTTCTGGAAGGCGA
GCATCGTTTGTTCGCCCAGGACTCTAGCTATAGTTCTAGTGGTTGGCTACGTATACTCCGGAATATTAAT
AGATCATGGAGATAATTAAAATGATAACCATCTCGCAAATAAATAAGTATTTTACTGTTTTCGTAACAGT
TTTGTAATAAAAAAACCTATAAATATTCCGGATTATTCATACCGTCCCACCATCGGGCGCGGATCTCCTT
AAGAAGGAGATATACTATGCAGGTCGTTCACTATTATTTAGTGAAATGAGATATTATGATATTTTCTGAA
TTGTGATTAAAAAGGCAACTTTATGCCCATGCAACAGAAACTATAAAAAATACAGAGAATGAAAAGAAAC
AGATAGATTTTTTAGTTCTTTAGGCCCGTAGTCTGCAAATCCTTTTATGATTTTCTATCAAACAAAAGAG
GAAAATAGACCAGTTGCAATCCAAACGAGAGTCTAATAGAATGAGGTCGAAAAGTAAATCGCGCGGGTTT
GTTACTGATAAAGCAGGCAAGACCTAAAATGTGTAAAGGGCAAAGTGTATACTTTGGCGTCACCCCTTAC
ATATTTTAGGTCTTTTTTTATTGTGCGTAACTAACTTGCCATCTTCAAACAGGAGGGCTGGAAGAAGCAG
ACCGCTAACACAGTACATAAAAAAGGAGACATGAACGATGAACATCAAAAAGTTTGCAAAACAAGCAACA
GTATTAACCTTTACTACCGCACTGCTGGCAGGAGGCGCAACTCAAGCGTTTGCGAAAGAAACGAACCAAA
AGCCATATAAGGAAACATACGGCATTTCCCATATTACACGCCATGATATGCTGCAAATCCCTGAACAGCA
AAAAAATGAAAAATATAAAGTTCCTGAGTTCGATTCGTCCACAATTAAAAATATCTCTTCTGCAAAAGGC
CTGGACGTTTGGGACAGCTGGCCATTACAAAACACTGACGGCACTGTCGCAAACTATCACGGCTACCACA
TCGTCTTTGCATTAGCCGGAGATCCTAAAAATGCGGATGACACATCGATTTACATGTTCTATCAAAAAGT
CGGCGAAACTTCTATTGACAGCTGGAAAAACGCTGGCCGCGTCTTTAAAGACAGCGACAAATTCGATGCA
AATGATTCTATCCTAAAAGACCAAACACAAGAATGGTCAGGTTCAGCCACATTTACATCTGACGGAAAAA
TCCGTTTATTCTACACTGATTTCTCCGGTAAACATTACGGCAAACAAACACTGACAACTGCACAAGTTAA
CGTATCAGCATCAGACAGCTCTTTGAACATCAACGGTGTAGAGGATTATAAATCAATCTTTGACGGTGAC
GGAAAAACGTATCAAAATGTACAGCAGTTCATCGATGAAGGCAACTACAGCTCAGGCGACAACCATACGC
TGAGAGATCCTCACTACGTAGAAGATAAAGGCCACAAATACTTAGTATTTGAAGCAAACACTGGAACTGA
AGATGGCTACCAAGGCGAAGAATCTTTATTTAACAAAGCATACTATGGCAAAAGCACATCATTCTTCCGT
CAAGAAAGTCAAAAACTTCTGCAAAGCGATAAAAAACGTACGGCTGAGTTAGCAAACGGCGCTCTCGGTA
TGATTGAGCTAAACGATGATTACACACTGAAAAAAGTGATGAAACCGCTGATTGCATCTAACACAGTAAC
AGATGAAATTGAACGCGCGAACGTCTTTAAAATGAACGGCAAATGGTACCTGTTCACTGACTCCCGCGGA
TCAAAAATGACGATTGACGGCATTACGTCTAACGATATTTACATGCTTGGTTATGTTTCTAATTCTTTAA
CTGGCCCATACAAGCCGCTGAACAAAACTGGCCTTGTGTTAAAAATGGATCTTGATCCTAACGATGTAAC
CTTTACTTACTCACACTTCGCTGTACCTCAAGCGAAAGGAAACAATGTCGTGATTACAAGCTATATGACA
AACAGAGGATTCTACGCAGACAAACAATCAACGTTTGCGCCTAGCTTCCTGCTGAACATCAAAGGCAAGA
AAACATCTGTTGTCAAAGACAGCATCCTTGAACAAGGACAATTAACAGTTAACAAATAAAAACGCAAAAG
AAAATGCCGATATCCTATTGGCATTGACGTCAGGTGGCACACCTGCAGAGAACCTCTACTTCCAATCGCA
CCATCATCACCATCACCATCACCACCATGATTACAAGGATGACGACGATAAGTGAGGATCCGAATTCGAG
CTCCGTCGACAAGCTTGTCGAGAAGTACTAGAGGATCATAATCAGCCATACCACATTTGTAGAGGTTTTA
CTTGCTTTAAAAAACCTCCCACACCTCCCCCTGAACCTGAAACATAAAATGAATGCAATTGTTGTTGTTA
ACTTGTTTATTGCAGCTTATAATGGTTACAAATAAAGCAATAGCATCACAAATTTCACAAATAAAGCATT
TTTTTCACTGCATTCTAGTTGTGGTTTGTCCAAACTCATCAATGTATCTTATCATGTCTGGATCTGATCA
CTGCTTGAGCCTAGGAGATCCGAACCAGATAAGTGAAATCTAGTTCCAAACTATTTTGTCATTTTTAATT
TTCGTATTAGCTTACGACGCTACACCCAGTTCCCATCTATTTTGTCACTCTTCCCTAAATAATCCTTAAA
AACTCCATTTCCACCCCTCCCAGTTCCCAACTATTTTGTCCGCCCACAGCGGGGCATTTTTCTTCCTGTT
ATGTTTTTAATCAAACATCCTGCCAACTCCATGTGACAAACCGTCATCTTCGGCTACTTTTTCTCTGTCA
CAGAATGAAAATTTTTCTGTCATCTCTTCGTTATTAATGTTTGTAATTGACTGAATATCAACGCTTATTT
GCAGCCTGAATGGCGAATGG
Features (pLannotate 1.2.2; 18 found; start..end, strand, type, name):
      2..457     +  rep_origin     f1 ori (sequence partly withheld): f1 bacteriophage origin of replication; arrow indicates direction of (+) strand synthesis
    484..588     +  promoter       AmpR promoter: bla
    589..1449    +  CDS            AmpR: β-lactamase; bla; confers resistance to ampicillin, carbenicillin, and related antibiotics
   1620..2208    +  rep_origin     ori: high-copy-number ColE1/pMB1/pBR322/pUC origin of replication
   2394..2443    -  misc_feature   bom (fragment): basis of mobility region from pBR322
   2511..2735    -  mobile_element Tn7R: mini-Tn7 element (right end of the Tn7 transposon) Tn7
   2802..3335    -  CDS            GmR: gentamycin acetyltransferase; aacC1; confers resistance to gentamycin
   3524..3552    -  promoter       Pc promoter: intI1 (promoter lies within the coding sequence); class 1 integron promoter
   3530..3877    -  CDS            YPR2_ECOLX (fragment): Protein predicted: Swiss-Prot protein existence level 4. From Escherichia coli.
   3904..3995    +  promoter       polyhedrin promoter: polh from Autographa californica; promoter for the baculovirus polyhedrin gene
   4066..4498    +  promoter       sacB promoter: sacR; sacB promoter and control region
   4499..5920    +  CDS            SacB: secreted levansucrase that renders bacterial growth sensitive to sucrose; Bacillus subtilis sacB; negative selection marker
   6006..6025    +  CDS            7xHis (fragment): 6xHis affinity tag
   6030..6053    +  CDS            3xFLAG (fragment): three tandem FLAG® epitope tags
   6105..6188    +  CDS            large T antigen (fragment): large T antigen from SV40 (simian virus 40)
   6211..6345    +  polyA_signal   SV40 poly(A) signal: SV40 polyadenylation signal
   6374..6539    -  mobile_element Tn7L: mini-Tn7 element (left end of the Tn7 transposon) Tn7
   6702..6718    +  CDS            lacZα (fragment): LacZα fragment of β-galactosidase; lacZ fragment
