[The description below was written by a language model from this plasmid's Addgene catalogue record and pLannotate feature annotations shown in this document.]
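Description:
pFB-CT10HF-LIC is an empty baculovirus transfer vector from the SGC, built for ligation-independent cloning (LIC) of open reading frames that are to be expressed in insect cells with a cleavable C-terminal tag. It is propagated in E. coli through a high-copy ColE1/pUC-type origin with ampicillin resistance (β-lactamase), and it also carries an f1 phage origin. The annotated sequence record is 6,721 nt long and covers the full plasmid.

The functional core is a mini-Tn7 element bounded by the Tn7R and Tn7L ends. Within it lie a gentamicin acetyltransferase marker driven by a Pc integron promoter and, in the opposite orientation, the expression cassette. That cassette comprises the Autographa californica polyhedrin promoter, the LIC cloning region, the tag-coding sequence and an SV40 polyadenylation signal. When the plasmid is introduced into DH10Bac cells, Tn7 transposition moves this whole segment into a bacmid. The resulting recombinant baculovirus genome can then be used for very late, high-level expression from the polyhedrin promoter.

In the empty vector, the cloning site is occupied by a Bacillus subtilis sacB stuffer with its own promoter. SacB (levansucrase) makes bacteria sucrose-sensitive, so uncut or re-closed parental vector can be counter-selected, while clones in which an insert has replaced sacB survive. Inserts supply their own start codon and are joined in frame to a downstream TEV protease site followed by a His tag and a FLAG epitope, allowing affinity purification, detection and later tag removal. The feature table detects the His and FLAG sequences only as short fragment matches, and it does not annotate the TEV site, which is known only from the catalogue description.
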