Addgene plasmid #39191: pFB-CT10HF-LIC
Purpose: (Empty Backbone) SGC Baculovirus transfer vector with C-terminal His tag and FLAG tag, preceded by a TEV protease cleavage site. Includes sites for LIC cloning, and SacB gene for negative selection
Depositing lab: Nicola Burgess-Brown. Depositing organization: University of Oxford.
Backbone
  Vector backbone: pFB-CT10HF-LIC
  Backbone manufacturer: SGC
  Vector type: Baculovirus
  Tag / fusion protein: TEV-His-FLAG (C terminal on backbone)
Growth in bacteria
  Bacterial resistance: Ampicillin, 100 μg/mL
  Growth temperature: 37°C
  Growth strain: Mach1
  Growth instructions: Transform purified plasmid in DH10Bac to generate recombinant bacmid DNA
  Copy number: Unknown
Gene/Insert
  Gene/Insert name: none
  Promoter: polyhedrin
  Cloning method: Ligation Independent Cloning
  Sequencing primers: 5′ fBac-1 (5'-TATTCATACCGTCCCACCA-3'); 3′ fBac-2 (5'-GGGAGGTTTTTTAAAGCAAGTAAA-3')
Terms and licenses: Academic/Nonprofit Terms; Industry Terms: Not Available to Industry
Depositor comments: Primers for LIC cloning: Add the following 5’ extensions to the PCR primers: Upstream: TTAAGAAGGAGATATACTATG (ATG-initiation codon) Downstream: GATTGGAAGTAGAGGTTCTCTGC The purified PCR fragments are treated with T4 DNA polymerase and dGTP, then annealed to the treated vector.
How to cite: pFB-CT10HF-LIC was a gift from Nicola Burgess-Brown (Addgene plasmid # 39191 ; http://n2t.net/addgene:39191 ; RRID:Addgene_39191)
