>Addgene plasmid #39191 | pFB-CT10HF-LIC | addgene partial sequence | sequence record 52735 | polyhedrin-forward
CTATAAATATTCCGGATTATTCATACCGTCCCACCATCGGGCGCGGATCTACTTAAGAAGGAGATATACT
ATGCAGGTCGTTCACTATTATTTAGTGAAATGAGATATTATGATATTTTCTGAATTGTGATTAAAAAGGC
AACTTTATGCCCATGCAACAGAAACTATAAAAAATACAGAGAATGAAAAGAAACAGATAGATTTTTTAGT
TCTTTAGGCCCGTAGTCTGCAAATCCTTTTATGATTTTCTATCAAACAAAAGAGGAAAATAGACCAGTTG
CAATCCAAACGAGAGTCTAATAGAATGAGGTCGAAAAGTAAATCGCGCGGGTTTGTTACTGATAAAGCAG
GCAAGACCTAAAATGTGTAAAGGGCAAAGTGTATACTTTGGCGTCACCCCTTACATATTTTAGGTCTTTT
TTTATTGTGCGTAACTAACTTGCCATCTTCAAACAGGAGGGCTGGAAGAAGCAGACCGCTAACACAGTAC
ATAAAAAGGAGACATGAACGATGAACATCAAAAAGTTTGCAAAACAAGCAACAGTATTAACCTTTACTAC
CGCACTGCTGGCAGGAGGCGCAACTCAAGCGTTTGCGAAAGAAACGAACCAAAAGCCATATAAGGAAACA
TACGGCATTTCCCATATTACACGCCATGATATGCTGCAAATCCCTGAACAGCAAAAAAATGAAAAATATA
AAGTTCCTGAGTTCGATTCG
