>Addgene plasmid #39191 | pFB-CT10HF-LIC | addgene partial sequence | sequence record 55548 | amp-r 5'-ATAATACCGCGCCACATAGC-3'
GCTCATCATTGGAACGTTCTTCGGGGCGAAACTCTCAAGGATCTTACCGCTGTTGAGATCCAGTTCGATG
TAACCCACTCGTGCACCCAACTGATCTTCAGCATCTTTTACTTTCACCAGCGTTTCTGGGTGAGCAAAAA
CAGGAAGGCAAAATGCCGCAAAAAAGGGAATAAGGGCGACACGGAAATGTTGAATACTCATACTCTTCCT
TTTTCAATATTATTGAAGCATTTATCAGGGTTATTGTCTCATGAGCGGATACATATTTGAATGTATTTAG
AAAAATAAACAAATAGGGGTTCCGCGCACATTTCCCCGAAAAGTGCCACCTAAATTGTAAGCGTTAATAT
TTTGTTAAAATTCGCGTTAAATTTTTGTTAAATCAGCTCATTTTTTAACCAATAGGCCGAAATCGGCAAA
ATCCCTTATAAATCAAAAGAATAGACCGAGATAGGGT
[37 nt withheld, positions 458-494]
AAGAACGTGGACTCCAACGTCAAAGG
[49 nt withheld, positions 521-569]
T
[91 nt withheld, positions 571-661]
G
[124 nt withheld, positions 663-786]
CCCATTCGCCATTCAGGCTGCAAATAAGCGTTGATATTCAGTCAATTACAAACATTAATAACGAAGAGAT
GACAGAAAAATTTTCATTCTGTGACAGAGAAAAAGTAGCCGAAGATGACGGTTTGTCACATGGAGTTGGC
AGGATGTTTGATTAAAAACATAACAGGAGAAATGCC
